>Addgene plasmid #43340 | II-CTGC | depositor partial sequence | sequence record 58605 | II-CTGC sequence 426 bps
CGTCTCGCTTAACCCCAGAGCAGGTCGTGGCGATCGCAAGCCACGACGGAGGAAAGCAAGCCTTGGAAAC
AGTACAGAGGCTGTTGCCTGTGCTGTGCCAAGCGCACGGACTCACCCCAGAGCAGGTCGTGGCCATTGCC
TCGAATGGAGGGGGCAAACAGGCGTTGGAAACCGTACAACGATTGCTGCCGGTGCTGTGCCAAGCGCACG
GCCTCACCCCAGAGCAGGTCGTGGCAATCGCGAGCAATAACGGCGGAAAACAGGCTTTGGAAACGGTGCA
GAGGCTCCTTCCAGTGCTGTGCCAAGCGCACGGATTAACCCCAGAGCAGGTCGTGGCGATCGCAAGCCAC
GACGGAGGAAAGCAAGCCTTGGAAACAGTACAGAGGCTGTTGCCTGTGCTGTGCCAAGCGCACGGGCTCA
GAGACG
