>Addgene plasmid #43340 | II-CTGC | addgene partial sequence | sequence record 61835 | M13-F20 5'-TGTAAAACGACGGCCAGT-3'
TTGGGCGATTGGGCCCTCTAGATGCATGCTCGAGCGGCCGCCAGTGTGATGGATATCTGCAGAATTCGCC
CTTATATAGATGCCGTCCTAGCGCGTCTCGCTTAACCCCAGAGCAGGTCGTGGCGATCGCAAGCCACGAC
GGAGGAAAGCAAGCCTTGGAAACAGTACAGAGGCTGTTGCCTGTGCTGTGCCAAGCGCACGGACTCACCC
CAGAGCAGGTCGTGGCCATTGCCTCGAATGGAGGGGGCAAACAGGCGTTGGAAACCGTACAACGATTGCT
GCCGGTGCTGTGCCAAGCGCACGGCCTCACCCCAGAGCAGGTCGTGGCAATCGCGAGCAATAACGGCGGA
AAACAGGCTTTGGAAACGGTGCAGAGGCTCCTTCCAGTGCTGTGCCAAGCGCACGGATTAACCCCAGAGC
AGGTCGTGGCGATCGCAAGCCACGACGGAGGAAAGCAAGCCTTGGAAACAGTACAGAGGCTGTTGCCTGT
GCTGTGCCAAGCGCACGGGCTCAGAGACGTGGGCACAGGAAAGATACTTAAGGGCGAATTCCAGCACACT
GGCGGCCGTTACTAGTGGATCCGAGCTCGGTACCAAGCTTGATGCATAGCTTGAGTATTCTATAGTGTCA
CCTAAATAGCTTGGCGTAATCATGGTCATAGCTGTTTCCTGTGTGAAATTGTTATCCGCTCACAATTCCA
CACAACATACGAGCCGGAAGCATAAAGTGTAAAGCCTGGGGTGCCTAATGAGTGAGCTAACTCACATTAA
TTGCGTTGCGCTCACTGCCCGCTTTCCAGTCGGGAAACCTGTCGTGCCAGCTGCATTAATGAATCGGCCA
ACGCGCGGGGAGANGCGGTTTGCGTATTGGGCGCTCTTCCGCTTCCTCGCTCACTGACTCGCTGCGCTCG
GTCGTTCGGCTGCGGCGAGCGGTATCAGCTCACTCAAAGGCGGTAATACGGTTATCCACAGAATCAGGGG
NATAACGCAGGAAAGAACATGTGAGCAAAAGGCCAGCAAGCGACTAAGCTCGT
