[The description below was written by a language model from this plasmid's Addgene catalogue record.]
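Description:
II-CTGC is a bacterial cloning plasmid built on the commercial pCRII-TOPO backbone (about 4 kb without insert), into which a 426 bp synthetic fragment was introduced by TOPO cloning. It is a high-copy plasmid maintained in E. coli and carries both ampicillin and kanamycin resistance, so either or both drugs can be used for selection. The listed sequencing primers, T7 on the 5′ side and M13 reverse on the 3′ side, correspond to standard priming sites flanking the cloning position in this backbone. No feature table accompanies the entry, so the exact layout of the origin, markers and flanking elements is not documented here beyond what the backbone name implies.

The insert shares its name with the plasmid and is described only as synthetic. The associated publication reports a TALEN genome-editing system for generating human stem cell-based disease models, which indicates that the plasmid is a component of a TALEN assembly library. In that context, the name plausibly denotes a pre-assembled block of four TAL effector repeat units recognising the bases C, T, G and C, with "II" marking its position in an ordered array, and the insert size is roughly consistent with four repeats. However, the record does not state this explicitly, nor does it describe the flanking sites used to excise or join the fragment. The plasmid has no stated mammalian promoter or expression elements. It therefore appears to serve as a storage and propagation vector for a modular DNA part that would be transferred into a final TALEN expression construct, rather than as a construct used directly in cells.
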