Addgene plasmid #43340: II-CTGC
Depositing lab: Chad Cowan & Kiran Musunuru. Depositing organization: Harvard University. Publication: A TALEN Genome-Editing System for Generating Human Stem Cell-Based Disease Models. Ding Q, Lee YK, Schaefer EA, Peters DT, Veres A, Kim K, Kuperwasser N, Motola DL, Meissner TB, Hendriks WT, Trevisan M, Gupta RM, Moisan A, Banks E, Friesen M, Schinzel RT, Xia F, Tang A, Xia Y, Figueroa E, Wann A, Ahfeldt T, Daheron L, Zhang F, Rubin LL, Peng LF, Chung RT, Musunuru K, Cowan CA. Cell Stem Cell. 2012 Dec 12. pii: S1934-5909(12)00645-5. doi: 10.1016/j.stem.2012.11.011. PubMed 23246482.
Backbone
  Vector backbone: pCRII-TOPO
  Backbone manufacturer: Invitrogen
  Backbone size w/o insert (bp): 3973
  Vector type: Bacterial Cloning
Growth in bacteria
  Bacterial resistance: Ampicillin and Kanamycin, 100 & 50 μg/mL
  Growth temperature: 37°C
  Growth strain: Top10
  Copy number: High Copy
Gene/Insert
  Gene/Insert name: II-CTGC
  Species: Synthetic
  Insert size (bp): 426
  Cloning method: TOPO Cloning
  Sequencing primers: 5′ T7; 3′ M13-rev
Terms and licenses: Academic/Nonprofit Terms; Industry Terms: Not Available to Industry
How to cite: II-CTGC was a gift from Chad Cowan & Kiran Musunuru (Addgene plasmid # 43340 ; http://n2t.net/addgene:43340 ; RRID:Addgene_43340)
